Addgene plasmid #24197: BcatMut-Tyr489
Depositing lab: David Rimm. Depositing organization: Yale University.
Backbone
  Vector backbone: pcDNA3-2AB
  Backbone size w/o insert (bp): 5400
  Vector type: Mammalian Expression
Growth in bacteria
  Bacterial resistance: Ampicillin, 100 μg/mL
  Growth temperature: 37°C
  Growth strain: DH5alpha
  Copy number: High Copy
Gene/Insert
  Gene/Insert name: beta-catenin
  Species: H. sapiens (human)
  Insert size (bp): 3000
  Mutation: Y489F
  Entrez Gene: CTNNB1 (a.k.a. CTNNB, EVR7, MRD19, NEDSDV, armadillo)
  Cloning method: Restriction Enzyme
  Sequencing primers: 5′ CMV-F, T7; 3′ SP6
Terms and licenses: Academic/Nonprofit Terms; Industry Terms: Not Available to Industry
Depositor comments: Rimm Lab Plasmid #301
How to cite: BcatMut-Tyr489 was a gift from David Rimm (Addgene plasmid # 24197 ; http://n2t.net/addgene:24197 ; RRID:Addgene_24197)
