[The description below was written by a language model from this plasmid's Addgene catalogue record.]
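Description:
BcatMut-Tyr489 is a mammalian expression plasmid carrying human beta-catenin (CTNNB1) with a single tyrosine-to-phenylalanine substitution at residue 489 (Y489F). The insert of roughly 3 kb was placed by restriction cloning into pcDNA3-2AB, a pcDNA3-derived backbone of about 5.4 kb, giving a construct of approximately 8.4 kb. It is maintained in E. coli as a high-copy plasmid under ampicillin selection. No feature table accompanies the record, so individual elements are not explicitly annotated. However, the listed sequencing primers (CMV forward and T7 on the 5′ side, SP6 on the 3′ side) are consistent with the usual pcDNA3 layout, in which a CMV immediate-early promoter drives expression in mammalian cells and flanking phage promoters border the cloning site. The record does not describe what the "2AB" modification of the backbone is, whether it contributes an epitope tag, or whether a mammalian selection marker is present.

Replacing tyrosine with phenylalanine removes the hydroxyl group needed for phosphorylation while largely preserving the side chain's shape, so this type of mutant is generally used as a non-phosphorylatable version of a protein at a given site. The construct name suggests it belongs to a set of beta-catenin tyrosine point mutants. Its likely use is transfection into cultured mammalian cells to compare the Y489F protein with wild-type beta-catenin, for example to ask how phosphorylation at this residue affects beta-catenin behaviour. The record itself does not state a specific experimental purpose.
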