>Addgene plasmid #24197 | BcatMut-Tyr489 | addgene partial sequence | sequence record 29932 | 24197 with hBetaCat-R (TTCTGCAGCTTCCTTGTCCT)
CTACTCTTTGGATGTTTTCAATGGGAGAATAAAGCAGCTGCACAAACAATGGAATGGTATTTAGTCCTCT
GATAACAATTCGGTTGTGAACATCCCGAGCTAGGATGTGAAGGGCTCCGGTACAACCTTCAACTATTTCT
TCCATGCGGACCCCCTCCACAAATTGCTGCTGTGTCCCACCCATGGACGTACGGCGCTGGGTATCCTGAT
GTGCACGAACAAGCAACTGAACTAGTCGTGGAATGGCACCCTGCTCACGCAAAGGTGCATGATTTGCGGG
ACAAAGGGCAAGATTTCGAATCAATCCAACAGTAGCCTTTATCAGAGGCCAGTGGGATGGTGGGTGTAAG
AGCTTAACCACAACTGGTAGTCCAAAGTGAAGGCGAACTGCATTCTGGGCCATCTCTGCTTCTTGGTGTC
GGCTGGTCAGATGACGAAGAGCACAGATGGCAGGCTCAGTGATGTCTTCCCTGTCACCAGCCCGAAGGAC
AGTACGCACAAGAGCCTCTATACCACCCACTTGGCAGACCATCATCTTGTTCTTATAATTATTGCAAGTG
AGGTTAGAAAGAATTCCAGCTGCACAGGTGACCACATTT
